>Addgene plasmid #11695 | V678 pDNR MCS SA ES - Donor | depositor full sequence | sequence record 46901 | Author seq
ATAACTTCGTATAGCATACATTATACGAAGTTATGGCGCGAGGGTTTCCTTGACAATATCATACTTATCC
TGTCCCTTTTTTTTCCCCAGGGGCGCGAATTCAGCGGCCGCGGGATCCGTCGACTTAATTAACCAGGTAA
GTTCCTAGGAGATCCTGGTCATGACTAGTGCTTGGATTCTCACCAATAAAAAACGCCCGGCGGCAACCGA
GCGTTCTGAACAAATCCAGATGGAGTTCTGAGGTCATTACTGGATCTATCAACAGGAGTCCAAGCGAGCT
CGATATCAAATTACGCCCCGCCCTGCCACTCATCGCAGTACTGTTGTAATTCATTAAGCATTCTGCCGAC
ATGGAAGCCATCACAAACGGCATGATGAACCTGAATCGCCAGCGGCATCAGCACCTTGTCGCCTTGCGTA
TAATATTTGCCCATGGTGAAAACGGGGGCGAAGAAGTTGTCCATATTGGCCACGTTTAAATCAAAACTGG
TGAAACTCACCCAGGGATTGGCTGAGACGAAAAACATATTCTCAATAAACCCTTTAGGGAAATAGGCCAG
GTTTTCACCGTAACACGCCACATCTTGCGAATATATGTGTAGAAACTGCCGGAAATCGTCGTGGTATTCA
CTCCAGAGCGATGAAAACGTTTCAGTTTGCTCATGGAAAACGGTGTAACAAGGGTGAACACTATCCCATA
TCACCAGCTCACCGTCTTTCATTGCCATACGAAATTCCGGATGAGCATTCATCAGGCGGGCAAGAATGTG
AATAAAGGCCGGATAAAACTTGTGCTTATTTTTCTTTACGGTCTTTAAAAAGGCCGTAATATCCAGCTGA
ACGGTCTGGTTATAGGTACATTGAGCAACTGACTGAAATGCCTCAAAATGTTCTTTACGATGCCATTGGG
ATATATCAACGGTGGTATATCCAGTGATTTTTTTCTCCATTTTAGCTTCCTTAGCTCCTGAAAGATCCAT
AACTTCGTATAGCATACATTATACGAAGTTATGCGGCCGGCCGCGACGTCCACATATACCTGCCGTTCAC
TATTATTTAGTGAAATGAGATATTATGATATTTTCTGAATTGTGATTAAAAAGGCAACTTTATGCCCATG
CAACAGAAACTATAAAAAATACAGAGAATGAAAAGAAACAGATAGATTTTTTAGTTCTTTAGGCCCGTAG
TCTGCAAATCCTTTTATGATTTTCTATCAAACAAAAGAGGAAAATAGACCAGTTGCAATCCAAACGAGAG
TCTAATAGAATGAGGTCGAAAAGTAAATCGCGCGGGTTTGTTACTGATAAAGCAGGCAAGACCTAAAATG
TGTAAAGGGCAAAGTGTATACTTTGGCGTCACCCCTTACATATTTTAGGTCTTTTTTTATTGTGCGTAAC
TAACTTGCCATCTTCAAACAGGAGGGCTGGAAGAAGCAGACCGCTAACACAGTACATAAAAAAGGAGACA
TGAACGATGAACATCAAAAAGTTTGCAAAACAAGCAACAGTATTAACCTTTACTACCGCACTGCTGGCAG
GAGGCGCAACTCAAGCGTTTGCGAAAGAAACGAACCAAAAGCCATATAAGGAAACATACGGCATTTCCCA
TATTACACGCCATGATATGCTGCAAATCCCTGAACAGCAAAAAAATGAAAAATATCAAGTTCCTGAGTTC
GATTCGTCCACAATTAAAAATATCTCTTCTGCAAAAGGCCTGGACGTTTGGGACAGCTGGCCATTACAAA
ACGCTGACGGCACTGTCGCAAACTATCACGGCTACCACATCGTCTTTGCATTAGCCGGAGATCCTAAAAA
TGCGGATGACACATCGATTTACATGTTCTATCAAAAAGTCGGCGAAACTTCTATTGACAGCTGGAAAAAC
GCTGGCCGCGTCTTTAAAGACAGCGACAAATTCGATGCAAATGATTCTATCCTAAAAGACCAAACACAAG
AATGGTCAGGTTCAGCCACATTTACATCTGACGGAAAAATCCGTTTATTCTACACTGATTTCTCCGGTAA
ACATTACGGCAAACAAACACTGACAACTGCACAAGTTAACGTATCAGCATCAGACAGCTCTTTGAACATC
AACGGTGTAGAGGATTATAAATCAATCTTTGACGGTGACGGAAAAACGTATCAAAATGTACAGCAGTTCA
TCGATGAAGGCAACTACAGCTCAGGCGACAACCATACGCTGAGAGATCCTCACTACGTAGAAGATAAAGG
CCACAAATACTTAGTATTTGAAGCAAACACTGGAACTGAAGATGGCTACCAAGGCGAAGAATCTTTATTT
AACAAAGCATACTATGGCAAAAGCACATCATTCTTCCGTCAAGAAAGTCAAAAACTTCTGCAAAGCGATA
AAAAACGCACGGCTGAGTTAGCAAACGGCGCTCTCGGTATGATTGAGCTAAACGATGATTACACACTGAA
AAAAGTGATGAAACCGCTGATTGCATCTAACACAGTAACAGATGAAATTGAACGCGCGAACGTCTTTAAA
ATGAACGGCAAATGGTACCTGTTCACTGACTCCCGCGGATCAAAAATGACGATTGACGGCATTACGTCTA
ACGATATTTACATGCTTGGTTATGTTTCTAATTCTTTAACTGGCCCATACAAGCCGCTGAACAAAACTGG
CCTTGTGTTAAAAATGGATCTTGATCCTAACGATGTAACCTTTACTTACTCACACTTCGCTGTACCTCAA
GCGAAAGGAAACAATGTCGTGATTACAAGCTATATGACAAACAGAGGATTCTACGCAGACAAACAATCAA
CGTTTGCGCCTAGCTTCCTGCTGAACATCAAAGGCAAGAAAACATCTGTTGTCAAAGACAGCATCCTTGA
ACAAGGACAATTAACAGTTAACAAATAAAAACGCAAAAGAAAATGCCGATATCCTATTGGCATTGACGTC
AGGTGGCACTTTTCGGGGAAATGTGCGCGGAACCCCTATTTGTTTATTTTTCTAAATACATTCAAATATG
TATCCGCTCATGAGACAATAACCCTGATAAATGCTTCAATAATATTGAAAAAGGAAGAGTATGAGTATTC
AACATTTCCGTGTCGCCCTTATTCCCTTTTTTGCGGCATTTTGCCTTCCTGTTTTTGCTCACCCAGAAAC
GCTGGTGAAAGTAAAAGATGCTGAAGATCAGTTGGGTGCACGAGTGGGTTACATCGAACTGGATCTCAAC
AGCGGTAAGATCCTTGAGAGTTTTCGCCCCGAAGAACGTTTTCCAATGATGAGCACTTTTAAAGTTCTGC
TATGTGGCGCGGTATTATCCCGTATTGACGCCGGGCAAGAGCAACTCGGTCGCCGCATACACTATTCTCA
GAATGACTTGGTTGAGTACTCACCAGTCACAGAAAAGCATCTTACGGATGGCATGACAGTAAGAGAATTA
TGCAGTGCTGCCATAACCATGAGTGATAACACTGCGGCCAACTTACTTCTGACAACGATCGGAGGACCGA
AGGAGCTAACCGCTTTTTTGCACAACATGGGGGATCATGTAACTCGCCTTGATCGTTGGGAACCGGAGCT
GAATGAAGCCATACCAAACGACGAGCGTGACACCACGATGCCTGTAGCAATGGCAACAACGTTGCGCAAA
CTATTAACTGGCGAACTACTTACTCTAGCTTCCCGGCAACAATTAATAGACTGGATGGAGGCGGATAAAG
TTGCAGGACCACTTCTGCGCTCGGCCCTTCCGGCTGGCTGGTTTATTGCTGATAAATCTGGAGCCGGTGA
GCGTGGGTCTCGCGGTATCATTGCAGCACTGGGGCCAGATGGTAAGCCCTCCCGTATCGTAGTTATCTAC
ACGACGGGGAGTCAGGCAACTATGGATGAACGAAATAGACAGATCGCTGAGATAGGTGCCTCACTGATTA
AGCATTGGTAACTGTCAGACCAAGTTTACTCATATATACTTTAGATTGATTTAAAACTTCATTTTTAATT
TAAAAGGATCTAGGTGAAGATCCTTTTTGATAATCTCATGACCAAAATCCCTTAACGTGAGTTTTCGTTC
CACTGAGCGTCAGACCCCGTAGAAAAGATCAAAGGATCTTCTTGAGATCCTTTTTTTCTGCGCGTAATCT
GCTGCTTGCAAACAAAAAAACCACCGCTACCAGCGGTGGTTTGTTTGCCGGATCAAGAGCTACCAACTCT
TTTTCCGAAGGTAACTGGCTTCAGCAGAGCGCAGATACCAAATACTGTTCTTCTAGTGTAGCCGTAGTTA
GGCCACCACTTCAAGAACTCTGTAGCACCGCCTACATACCTCGCTCTGCTAATCCTGTTACCAGTGGCTG
CTGCCAGTGGCGATAAGTCGTGTCTTACCGGGTTGGACTCAAGACGATAGTTACCGGATAAGGCGCAGCG
GTCGGGCTGAACGGGGGGTTCGTGCACACAGCCCAGCTTGGAGCGAACGACCTACACCGAACTGAGATAC
CTACAGCGTGAGCTATGAGAAAGCGCCACGCTTCCCGAAGGGAGAAAGGCGGACAGGTATCCGGTAAGCG
GCAGGGTCGGAACAGGAGAGCGCACGAGGGAGCTTCCAGGGGGAAACGCCTGGTATCTTTATAGTCCTGT
CGGGTTTCGCCACCTCTGACTTGAGCGTCGATTTTTGTGATGCTCGTCAGGGGGGCGGAGCCTATGGAAA
AACGCCAGCAACGCGGCCTTTTTACGGTTCCTGGCCTTTTGCTGGCCTTTTGCTCACATGTTCTTTCCTG
CGTTATCCCCTGATTCTGTGGATAACCGTATTACCGCCTTACGCGTGTAAAACGACGGCCAGTAGATCT
Features (pLannotate 1.2.2; 11 found; start..end, strand, type, name):
      1..34      +  protein_bind   loxP: Cre-mediated recombination occurs in the 8-bp core sequence (GCATACAT). Cre recombinase
    176..270     -  terminator     lambda t0 terminator: transcription terminator from phage lambda
    294..950     -  CDS            cat: CAT_ECOLX - Experimental evidence at protein level: Swiss-Prot protein existence level 1. This enzyme is an effector of chloramphenicol resistance in bacteria. From Escherichia coli. This protein is used as a marker in many commonly used cloning vectors, such as pACYC184.
    951..973     -  promoter       cat promoter (fragment): promoter of the E. coli cat gene encoding chloramphenicol acetyltransferase
    979..1012    +  protein_bind   loxP: Cre-mediated recombination occurs in the 8-bp core sequence (GCATACAT). Cre recombinase
   1031..1476    +  promoter       sacB promoter: sacR; sacB promoter and control region
   1477..2895    +  CDS            sacB: SACB_BACSU - Experimental evidence at protein level: Swiss-Prot protein existence level 1. From Bacillus subtilis (strain 168).
   2966..3070    +  promoter       AmpR promoter: bla
   3071..3931    +  CDS            AmpR: β-lactamase; bla; confers resistance to ampicillin, carbenicillin, and related antibiotics
   4102..4690    +  rep_origin     ori: high-copy-number ColE1/pMB1/pBR322/pUC origin of replication
   4806..4823    -  CDS            lacZα (fragment): LacZα fragment of β-galactosidase; lacZ fragment
