[The description below was written by a language model from this plasmid's Addgene catalogue record and pLannotate feature annotations shown in this document.]
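Description:
V678 pDNR MCS SA ES - Donor is an empty donor vector for the Creator Splice system, a modified version of the Cre/loxP-based Creator cloning platform. It is built on the commercial pDNR Dual backbone (about 4.8 kb) and is propagated in E. coli as a high-copy plasmid through a ColE1/pUC-type origin, with ampicillin selection from a β-lactamase cassette. No gene is inserted. The depositor replaced the original polylinker with an alternate multiple cloning site that carries a splice acceptor and offers AscI, EcoRI, NotI, BamHI, SalI and PacI sites for restriction cloning. The automated feature table does not annotate the cloning site or the splice acceptor. An unannotated stretch lies just downstream of the first loxP site, which is where these elements would be expected, but the record does not confirm this.

The annotated features show the usual logic of a Cre donor plasmid. Two loxP sites in the same orientation bracket a segment that contains that unannotated stretch together with a chloramphenicol acetyltransferase gene, which has only a fragment of its own promoter and is followed by a lambda t0 terminator. Cre recombinase can excise this floxed segment and transfer it into a loxP-bearing acceptor vector. In the Creator design, the acceptor supplies a bacterial promoter for the cat gene, so correct recombinants can be selected on chloramphenicol. Outside the floxed region, the Bacillus subtilis sacB gene with its native promoter gives sucrose counter-selection against leftover donor plasmid. According to the associated publication title, the splice sites were added to improve expression of the transferred open reading frames for proteomics applications.
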