Addgene plasmid #11695: V678 pDNR MCS SA ES - Donor
Purpose: (Empty Backbone)
Depositing lab: Tony Pawson. Depositing organization: Sinai Health System. Publication: Modification of the Creator recombination system for proteomics applications--improved expression by addition of splice sites. Colwill K, Wells CD, Elder K, Goudreault M, Hersi K, Kulkarni S, Hardy WR, Pawson T, Morin GB. BMC Biotechnol. 2006 Mar 6;6:13. doi: 10.1186/1472-6750-6-13. PubMed 16519801.
Backbone
  Vector backbone: pDNR Dual
  Backbone manufacturer: Clontech
  Backbone size (bp): 4834
  Modifications to backbone: Alternate MCS Splice acceptor with AscI, EcoRI, NotI, BamHI, SalI, PacI sites.
  Vector type: Cre/Lox ; Donor vector
Growth in bacteria
  Bacterial resistance: Ampicillin, 100 μg/mL
  Growth temperature: 37°C
  Growth strain: DH5alpha
  Copy number: High Copy
Gene/Insert
  Gene/Insert name: None
  Cloning method: Restriction Enzyme
  Sequencing primers: 5′ M13 forward
Terms and licenses: Academic/Nonprofit Terms; Industry Terms
Depositor comments: Donor vector for the Creator Splice system.
How to cite: V678 pDNR MCS SA ES - Donor was a gift from Tony Pawson (Addgene plasmid # 11695 ; http://n2t.net/addgene:11695 ; RRID:Addgene_11695)
