>Addgene plasmid #11695 | V678 pDNR MCS SA ES - Donor | addgene partial sequence | sequence record 42859 | CAT-R 5'-GCAACTGACTGAAATGCCTC-3'
TATCAACGGTGGTATATCCAGTGATTTTTTTCTCCATTTTAGCTTCCTTAGCTCCTGAAAGATCCATAAC
TTCGTATAGCATACATTATACGAAGTTATGCGGCCGGCCGCGACGTCCACATATACCTGCCGTTCACTAT
TATTTAGTGAAATGAGATATTATGATATTTTCTGAATTGTGATTAAAAAGGCAACTTTATGCCCATGCAA
CAGAAACTATAAAAAATACAGAGAATGAAAAGAAACAGATAGATTTTTTAGTTCTTTAGGCCCGTAGTCT
GCAAATCCTTTTATGATTTTCTATCAAACAAAAGAGGAAAATAGACCAGTTGCAATCCAAACGAGAGTCT
AATAGAATGAGGTCGAAAAGTAAATCGCGCGGGTTTGTTACTGATAAAGCAGGCAAGACCTAAAATGTGT
AAAGGGCAAAGTGTATACTTTGGCGTCACCCCTTACATATTTTAGGTCTTTTTTTATTGTGCGTAACTAA
CTTGCCATCTTCAAACAGGAGGGCTGGAAGAAGCAGACCGCTAACACAGTACATAAAAAAGGAGACATGA
ACGATGAACATCAAAAAGTTTGCAAAACAAGCAACAGTATTAACCTTTACTACCGCACTGCTGGCAGGAG
GCGCAACTCAAGCGTTTGCGAAAGAAACGAACCAAAAGCCATATAAGGAAACATACGGCATTTCCCATAT
TACACGCCATGATATGCTGCAAATCCCTGAACAGCAAAAAAATGAAAAATATAAAGTTCCTGAGTTCGAT
TCGTCCACAATTAAAAATATCTCTTCTGCAAAAGGCCTGGACGTTTGGGACAGCTGGCCATTACAAAACA
CTGACGGCACTGTCGCAAACTATCACGGCTACCACATCGTCTTTGC
