>Addgene plasmid #11695 | V678 pDNR MCS SA ES - Donor | addgene partial sequence | sequence record 46902 | CAT-F 5'-GTTTGTGATGGCTTCCATGTC-3'
TACTGCGATGAGTGGCAGGGCGGGGCGTAATTTGATATCGAGCTCGCTTGGACTCCTGTTGATAGATCCA
GTAATGACCTCAGAACTCCATCTGGATTTGTTCAGAACGCTCGGTTGCCGCCGGGCGTTTTTTATTGGTG
AGAATCCAAGCACTAGTCATGACCAGGATCTCCTAGGAACTTACCTGGTTAATTAAGTCGACGGATCCCG
CGGCCGCTGAATTCGCGCCCCTGGGGAAAAAAAAGGGACAGGATAAGTATGATATTGTCAAGGAAACCCT
CGCGCCATAACTTCGTATAATGTATGCTATACGAAGTTATAGATCTACTGGCCGTCGTTTTACACGCGTA
AGGCGGTAATACGGTTATCCACAGAATCAGGGGATAACGCAGGAAAGAACATGTGAGCAAAAGGCCAGCA
AAAGGCCAGGAACCGTAAAAAGGCCGCGTTGCTGGCGTTTTTCCATAGGCTCCGCCCCCCTGACGAGCAT
CACAAAAATCGACGCTCAAGTCAGAGGTGGCGAAACCCGACAGGACTATAAAGATACCAGGCGTTTCCCC
CTGGAAGCTCCCTCGTGCGCTCTCCTGTTCCGACCCTGCCGCTTACCGGATACCTGTCCGCCTTTCTCCC
TTCGGGAAGCGTGGCGCTT
